>Addgene plasmid #140278 | pTAPmyc-T2A-tagRFP | addgene full sequence | sequence record 313672 | Addgene NGS Result
CGTTACATAACTTACGGTAAATGGCCCGCCTGGCTGACCGCCCAACGACCCCCGCCCATTGACGTCAATA
ATGACGTATGTTCCCATAGTAACGCCAATAGGGACTTTCCATTGACGTCAATGGGTGGAGTATTTACGGT
AAACTGCCCACTTGGCAGTACATCAAGTGTATCATATGCCAAGTACGCCCCCTATTGACGTCAATGACGG
TAAATGGCCCGCCTGGCATTATGCCCAGTACATGACCTTATGGGACTTTCCTACTTGGCAGTACATCTAC
GTATTAGTCATCGCTATTACCATGGTGATGCGGTTTTGGCAGTACATCAATGGGCGTGGATAGCGGTTTG
ACTCACGGGGATTTCCAAGTCTCCACCCCATTGACGTCAATGGGAGTTTGTTTTGGCACCAAAATCAACG
GGACTTTCCAAAATGTCGTAACAACTCCGCCCCATTGACGCAAATGGGCGGTAGGCGTGTACGGTGGGAG
GTCTATATAAGCAGAGCTGGTTTAGTGAACCGTCAGATCCGCTAGGGCTCTGCAGGTCGACACCATGGGA
TCCGAACAAAAACTCATCTCAGAAGAGGATCTGAGATCTGAAGGCAGAGGCTCCCTCCTGACCTGCGGAG
ACGTGGAAGAGAACCCCGGACCAAGATCCGTGTCTAAGGGCGAAGAGCTGATTAAGGAGAACATGCACAT
GAAGCTGTACATGGAGGGCACCGTGAACAACCACCACTTCAAGTGCACATCCGAGGGCGAAGGCAAGCCC
TACGAGGGCACCCAGACCATGAGAATCAAGGTGGTCGAGGGCGGCCCTCTCCCCTTCGCCTTCGACATCC
TGGCTACCAGCTTCATGTACGGCAGCAGAACCTTCATCAACCACACCCAGGGCATCCCCGACTTCTTTAA
GCAGTCCTTCCCTGAGGGCTTCACATGGGAGAGAGTCACCACATACGAAGACGGGGGCGTGCTGACCGCT
ACCCAGGACACCAGCCTCCAGGACGGCTGCCTCATCTACAACGTCAAGATCAGAGGGGTGAACTTCCCAT
CCAACGGCCCTGTGATGCAGAAGAAAACACTCGGCTGGGAGGCCAACACCGAGATGCTGTACCCCGCTGA
CGGCGGCCTGGAAGGCAGAAGCGACATGGCCCTGAAGCTCGTGGGCGGGGGCCACCTGATCTGCAACTTC
AAGACCACATACAGATCCAAGAAACCCGCTAAGAACCTCAAGATGCCCGGCGTCTACTATGTGGACCACA
GACTGGAAAGAATCAAGGAGGCCGACAAAGAGACCTACGTCGAGCAGCACGAGGTGGCTGTGGCCAGATA
CTGCGACCTCCCTAGCAAACTGGGGCACAAACTTAATTAGCGGCCGCGACTCTAGATCATAATCAGCCAT
ACCACATTTGTAGAGGTTTTACTTGCTTTAAAAAACCTCCCACACCTCCCCCTGAACCTGAAACATAAAA
TGAATGCAATTGTTGTTGTTAACTTGTTTATTGCAGCTTATAATGGTTACAAATAAAGCAATAGCATCAC
AAATTTCACAAATAAAGCATTTTTTTCACTGCATTCTAGTTGTGGTTTGTCCAAACTCATCAATGTATCT
TAAGGCGTAAATTGTAAGCGTTAATATTTTGTTAAAATTCGCGTTAAATTTTTGTTAAATCAGCTCATTT
TTTAACCAATAGGCCGAAATCGGCAAAATCCCTTATAAATCAAAAGAATAGACCGAGATAGGGT
[37 nt withheld, positions 1745-1781]
AAAGAACGTGGACTCCAACGTCAAAGG
[49 nt withheld, positions 1809-1857]
T
[91 nt withheld, positions 1859-1949]
G
[124 nt withheld, positions 1951-2074]
CAGGTGGCACTTTTCGGGGAAATGTGCGCGGAACCCCTATTTGTTTATTTTTCTAAATACATTCAAATAT
GTATCCGCTCATGAGACAATAACCCTGATAAATGCTTCAATAATATTGAAAAAGGAAGAGTCCTGAGGCG
GAAAGAACCAGCTGTGGAATGTGTGTCAGTTAGGGTGTGGAAAGTCCCCAGGCTCCCCAGCAGGCAGAAG
TATGCAAAGCATGCATCTCAATTAGTCAGCAACCAGGTGTGGAAAGTCCCCAGGCTCCCCAGCAGGCAGA
AGTATGCAAAGCATGCATCTCAATTAGTCAGCAACCATAGTCCCGCCCCTAACTCCGCCCATCCCGCCCC
TAACTCCGCCCAGTTCCGCCCATTCTCCGCCCCATGGCTGACTAATTTTTTTTATTTATGCAGAGGCCGA
GGCCGCCTCGGCCTCTGAGCTATTCCAGAAGTAGTGAGGAGGCTTTTTTGGAGGCCTAGGCTTTTGCAAA
GATCGATCAAGAGACAGGATGAGGATCGTTTCGCATGATTGAACAAGATGGATTGCACGCAGGTTCTCCG
GCCGCTTGGGTGGAGAGGCTATTCGGCTATGACTGGGCACAACAGACAATCGGCTGCTCTGATGCCGCCG
TGTTCCGGCTGTCAGCGCAGGGGCGCCCGGTTCTTTTTGTCAAGACCGACCTGTCCGGTGCCCTGAATGA
ACTGCAAGACGAGGCAGCGCGGCTATCGTGGCTGGCCACGACGGGCGTTCCTTGCGCAGCTGTGCTCGAC
GTTGTCACTGAAGCGGGAAGGGACTGGCTGCTATTGGGCGAAGTGCCGGGGCAGGATCTCCTGTCATCTC
ACCTTGCTCCTGCCGAGAAAGTATCCATCATGGCTGATGCAATGCGGCGGCTGCATACGCTTGATCCGGC
TACCTGCCCATTCGACCACCAAGCGAAACATCGCATCGAGCGAGCACGTACTCGGATGGAAGCCGGTCTT
GTCGATCAGGATGATCTGGACGAAGAGCATCAGGGGCTCGCGCCAGCCGAACTGTTCGCCAGGCTCAAGG
CGAGCATGCCCGACGGCGAGGATCTCGTCGTGACCCATGGCGATGCCTGCTTGCCGAATATCATGGTGGA
AAATGGCCGCTTTTCTGGATTCATCGACTGTGGCCGGCTGGGTGTGGCGGACCGCTATCAGGACATAGCG
TTGGCTACCCGTGATATTGCTGAAGAGCTTGGCGGCGAATGGGCTGACCGCTTCCTCGTGCTTTACGGTA
TCGCCGCTCCCGATTCGCAGCGCATCGCCTTCTATCGCCTTCTTGACGAGTTCTTCTGAGCGGGACTCTG
GGGTTCGAAATGACCGACCAAGCGACGCCCAACCTGCCATCACGAGATTTCGATTCCACCGCCGCCTTCT
ATGAAAGGTTGGGCTTCGGAATCGTTTTCCGGGACGCCGGCTGGATGATCCTCCAGCGCGGGGATCTCAT
GCTGGAGTTCTTCGCCCACCCTAGGGGGAGGCTAACTGAAACACGGAAGGAGACAATACCGGAAGGAACC
CGCGCTATGACGGCAATAAAAAGACAGAATAAAACGCACGGTGTTGGGTCGTTTGTTCATAAACGCGGGG
TTCGGTCCCAGGGCTGGCACTCTGTCGATACCCCACCGAGACCCCATTGGGGCCAATACGCCCGCGTTTC
TTCCTTTTCCCCACCCCACCCCCCAAGTTCGGGTGAAGGCCCAGGGCTCGCAGCCAACGTCGGGGCGGCA
GGCCCTGCCATAGCCTCAGGTTACTCATATATACTTTAGATTGATTTAAAACTTCATTTTTAATTTAAAA
GGATCTAGGTGAAGATCCTTTTTGATAATCTCATGACCAAAATCCCTTAACGTGAGTTTTCGTTCCACTG
AGCGTCAGACCCCGTAGAAAAGATCAAAGGATCTTCTTGAGATCCTTTTTTTCTGCGCGTAATCTGCTGC
TTGCAAACAAAAAAACCACCGCTACCAGCGGTGGTTTGTTTGCCGGATCAAGAGCTACCAACTCTTTTTC
CGAAGGTAACTGGCTTCAGCAGAGCGCAGATACCAAATACTGTTCTTCTAGTGTAGCCGTAGTTAGGCCA
CCACTTCAAGAACTCTGTAGCACCGCCTACATACCTCGCTCTGCTAATCCTGTTACCAGTGGCTGCTGCC
AGTGGCGATAAGTCGTGTCTTACCGGGTTGGACTCAAGACGATAGTTACCGGATAAGGCGCAGCGGTCGG
GCTGAACGGGGGGTTCGTGCACACAGCCCAGCTTGGAGCGAACGACCTACACCGAACTGAGATACCTACA
GCGTGAGCTATGAGAAAGCGCCACGCTTCCCGAAGGGAGAAAGGCGGACAGGTATCCGGTAAGCGGCAGG
GTCGGAACAGGAGAGCGCACGAGGGAGCTTCCAGGGGGAAACGCCTGGTATCTTTATAGTCCTGTCGGGT
TTCGCCACCTCTGACTTGAGCGTCGATTTTTGTGATGCTCGTCAGGGGGGCGGAGCCTATGGAAAAACGC
CAGCAACGCGGCCTTTTTACGGTTCCTGGCCTTTTGCTGGCCTTTTGCTCACATGTTCTTTCCTGCGTTA
TCCCCTGATTCTGTGGATAACCGTATTACCGCCATGCATTAGTTATTAATAGTAATCAATTACGGGGTCA
TTAGTTCATAGCCCATATATGGAGTTCCG
Features (pLannotate 1.2.2; 15 found; start..end, strand, type, name):
      1..304     +  enhancer       CMV enhancer: human cytomegalovirus immediate early enhancer
    305..508     +  promoter       CMV promoter: human cytomegalovirus (CMV) immediate early promoter
    627..649     +  CDS            P2A (fragment): 2A peptide from porcine teschovirus-1 polyprotein Eukaryotic ribosomes fail to insert a peptide bond between the Gly and Pro residues, yielding separate polypeptides.
    660..1368    +  CDS            TagRFP (fragment): monomeric derivative of red fluorescent protein from Entacmaea quadricolor (Merzlyak et al., 2007) mammalian codon-optimized
   1385..1468    +  CDS            large T antigen (fragment): large T antigen from SV40 (simian virus 40)
   1491..1612    +  polyA_signal   SV40 poly(A) signal: SV40 polyadenylation signal
   1646..2074    -  rep_origin     f1 ori (sequence partly withheld): f1 bacteriophage origin of replication; arrow indicates direction of (+) strand synthesis
   2101..2205    +  promoter       AmpR promoter: bla
   2207..2564    +  promoter       SV40 promoter: SV40 enhancer and early promoter
   2599..3393    +  CDS            NeoR/KanR: aminoglycoside phosphotransferase from Tn5; aph(3')-II (or nptII); confers resistance to neomycin, kanamycin, and G418 (Geneticin®)
   3414..3566    +  CDS            ble (fragment): BLE_KLEPN - Experimental evidence at protein level: Swiss-Prot protein existence level 1. Binding protein with a strong affinity to the bleomycin family of antibiotics. Binds to CL990; an antimitotic-antibiotic compound. From Klebsiella pneumoniae.
   3625..3672    +  polyA_signal   HSV TK poly(A) signal: herpes simplex virus thymidine kinase polyadenylation signal (Cole and Stacy, 1985)
   3763..3779    -  polyA_signal   bGH poly(A) signal (fragment): bovine growth hormone polyadenylation signal
   4001..4589    +  rep_origin     ori: high-copy-number ColE1/pMB1/pBR322/pUC origin of replication
   4704..4763    +  enhancer       CMV enhancer (fragment): human cytomegalovirus immediate early enhancer
