[The description below was written by a language model from this plasmid's Addgene catalogue record and pLannotate feature annotations shown in this document.]
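Description:
pTAPmyc-T2A-tagRFP is an empty mammalian expression backbone derived from Clontech's pIRES2 DsRed-Express, intended as a starting vector into which a protein of interest can be cloned. It carries no insert of its own. Expression is driven by the human cytomegalovirus immediate early enhancer and promoter and terminated by an SV40 polyadenylation signal. Between these lies the tagging module named in the catalogue entry: a myc epitope, a T2A self-cleaving peptide and the monomeric red fluorescent protein TagRFP, all positioned to sit at the C terminus of the inserted coding sequence. The automated annotation does not call the myc tag. It labels the short 2A element as a P2A fragment, probably because of the conserved motif that 2A peptides share, whereas the record names it T2A. A short fragment annotated as SV40 large T antigen lies directly downstream of TagRFP. Its function is not stated in the record.

In use, a gene cloned in frame upstream of the module would be translated as a myc-tagged protein. Ribosomal skipping at the 2A site releases TagRFP as a separate polypeptide, so red fluorescence reports transfection and expression from the same transcript without a bulky fluorescent fusion on the protein of interest. The plasmid replicates in E. coli from a high-copy ColE1/pUC-type origin and also carries an f1 origin. A single NeoR/KanR gene, preceded by tandem bacterial (bla) and SV40 early promoters and followed by an HSV TK polyadenylation signal, gives kanamycin resistance in bacteria and G418 selection in mammalian cells. The vector is catalogued under mammalian expression and synthetic biology.
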