Addgene plasmid #140278: pTAPmyc-T2A-tagRFP
Purpose: Backbone for making a mammalian expression vector of the protein of interest
Depositing lab: Hirohide Saito. Depositing organization: Kyoto University, Center for iPS Cell Research and Application. Publication: Synthetic mRNA devices that detect endogenous proteins and distinguish mammalian cells. Kawasaki S, Fujita Y, Nagaike T, Tomita K, Saito H. Nucleic Acids Res. 2017 May 19. doi: 10.1093/nar/gkx298. PubMed 28525643.
Backbone
  Vector backbone: pIRES2 DsRed-Express
  Backbone manufacturer: Clontech
  Vector type: Mammalian Expression, Synthetic Biology
  Selectable markers: Neomycin (select with G418)
Growth in bacteria
  Bacterial resistance: Kanamycin, 50 μg/mL
  Growth temperature: 37°C
  Growth strain: DH5alpha
  Copy number: High Copy
Gene/Insert
  Gene/Insert name: Empty backbone
  Species: Empty backbone
  Tag / fusion protein: myc-T2A-tagRFP (C terminal on insert)
Terms and licenses: Academic/Nonprofit Terms; Industry Terms: Not Available to Industry
How to cite: pTAPmyc-T2A-tagRFP was a gift from Hirohide Saito (Addgene plasmid # 140278 ; http://n2t.net/addgene:140278 ; RRID:Addgene_140278)
